>Addgene plasmid #43890 | MLM2585 | depositor full sequence | sequence record 59237 | MLM2585 sequence 6770 bps
TGCGCAACGTTGTTGCCATTGCTACAGGCATCGTGGTGTCACGCTCGTCGTTTGGTATGGCTTCATTCAG
CTCCGGTTCCCAACGATCAAGGCGAGTTACATGATCCCCCATGTTGTGCAAAAAAGCGGTTAGCTCCTTC
GGTCCTCCGATCGTTGTCAGAAGTAAGTTGGCCGCAGTGTTATCACTCATGGTTATGGCAGCACTGCATA
ATTCTCTTACTGTCATGCCATCCGTAAGATGCTTTTCTGTGACTGGTGAGTACTCAACCAAGTCATTCTG
AGAATAGTGTATGCGGCGACCGAGTTGCTCTTGCCCGGCGTCAATACGGGATAATACCGCGCCACATAGC
AGAACTTTAAAAGTGCTCATCATTGGAAAACGTTCTTCGGGGCGAAAACTCTCAAGGATCTTACCGCTGT
TGAGATCCAGTTCGATGTAACCCACTCGTGCACCCAACTGATCTTCAGCATCTTTTACTTTCACCAGCGT
TTCTGGGTGAGCAAAAACAGGAAGGCAAAATGCCGCAAAAAAGGGAATAAGGGCGACACGGAAATGTTGA
ATACTCATACTCTTCCTTTTTCAATATTATTGAAGCATTTATCAGGGTTATTGTCTCATGAGCGGATACA
TATTTGAATGTATTTAGAAAAATAAACAAATAGGGGTTCCGCGCACATTTCCCCGAAAAGTGCCACCTGA
CGTCGACGGATCGGGAGATCGATCTCCCGATCCCCTAGGGTCGACTCTCAGTACAATCTGCTCTGATGCC
GCATAGTTAAGCCAGTATCTGCTCCCTGCTTGTGTGTTGGAGGTCGCTGAGTAGTGCGCGAGCAAAATTT
AAGCTACAACAAGGCAAGGCTTGACCGACAATTGCATGAAGAATCTGCTTAGGGTTAGGCGTTTTGCGCT
GCTTCGCTAGTCGTGAGGCTCCGGTGCCCGTCAGTGGGCAGAGCGCACATCGCCCACAGTCCCCGAGAAG
TTGGGGGGAGGGGTCGGCAATTGAACCGGTGCCTAGAGAAGGTGGCGCGGGGTAAACTGGGAAAGTGATG
TCGTGTACTGGCTCCGCCTTTTTCCCGAGGGTGGGGGAGAACCGTATATAAGTGCAGTAGTCGCCGTGAA
CGTTCTTTTTCGCAACGGGTTTGCCGCCAGAACACAGGTAAGTGCCGTGTGTGGTTCCCGCGGGCCTGGC
CTCTTTACGGGTTATGGCCCTTGCGTGCCTTGAATTACTTCCACCTGGCTGCAGTACGTGATTCTTGATC
CCGAGCTTCGGGTTGGAAGTGGGTGGGAGAGTTCGAGGCCTTGCGCTTAAGGAGCCCCTTCGCCTCGTGC
TTGAGTTGAGGCCTGGCCTGGGCGCTGGGGCCGCCGCGTGCGAATCTGGTGGCACCTTCGCGCCTGTCTC
GCTGCTTTCGATAAGTCTCTAGCCATTTAAAATTTTTGATGACCTGCTGCGACGCTTTTTTTCTGGCAAG
ATAGTCTTGTAAATGCGGGCCAAGATCTGCACACTGGTATTTCGGTTTTTGGGGCCGCGGGCGGCGACGG
GGCCCGTGCGTCCCAGCGCACATGTTCGGCGAGGCGGGGCCTGCGAGCGCGGCCACCGAGAATCGGACGG
GGGTAGTCTCAAGCTGGCCGGCCTGCTCTGGTGCCTGGCCTCGCGCCGCCGTGTATCGCCCCGCCCTGGG
CGGCAAGGCTGGCCCGGTCGGCACCAGTTGCGTGAGCGGAAAGATGGCCGCTTCCCGGCCCTGCTGCAGG
GAGCTCAAAATGGAGGACGCGGCGCTCGGGAGAGCGGGCGGGTGAGTCACCCACACAAAGGAAAAGGGCC
TTTCCGTCCTCAGCCGTCGCTTCATGTGACTCCACGGAGTACCGGGCGCCGTCCAGGCACCTCGATTAGT
TCTCGAGCTTTTGGAGTACGTCGTCTTTAGGTTGGGGGGAGGGGTTTTATGCGATGGAGTTTCCCCACAC
TGAGTGGGTGGAGACTGAAGTTAGGCCAGCTTGGCACTTGATGTAATTCTCCTTGGAATTTGCCCTTTTT
GAGTTTGGATCTTGGTTCATTCTCAAGCCTCAGACAGTGGTTCAAAGTTTTTTTCTTCCATTTCAGGTGT
CGTGAAGCGGCCGCCACCATGGCCCCCAAGAAGAAGAGGAAGGTGGGCATTCACCGCGGGGTACCTATGG
TGGACTTGAGGACACTCGGTTATTCGCAACAGCAACAGGAGAAAATCAAGCCTAAGGTCAGGAGCACCGT
CGCGCAACACCACGAGGCGCTTGTGGGGCATGGCTTCACTCATGCGCATATTGTCGCGCTTTCACAGCAC
CCTGCGGCGCTTGGGACGGTGGCTGTCAAATACCAAGATATGATTGCGGCCCTGCCCGAAGCCACGCACG
AGGCAATTGTAGGGGTCGGTAAACAGTGGTCGGGAGCGCGAGCACTTGAGGCGCTGCTGACTGTGGCGGG
TGAGCTTAGGGGGCCTCCGCTCCAGCTCGACACCGGGCAGCTGCTGAAGATCGCGAAGAGAGGGGGAGTA
ACAGCGGTAGAGGCAGTGCACGCCTGGCGCAATGCGCTCACCGGGGCCCCCTTGAACAGAGACGATCTAG
AGCTAGACGTCTCGCTGACACCCGAACAGGTGGTCGCCATTGCTAATAATAACGGAGGACGGCCAGCCTT
GGAGAGCATTGTGGCCCAGCTGTCCAGGCCGGACCCTGCCCTGGCCGCGTTAACCAACGACCACCTCGTC
GCCTTGGCCTGCCTCGGCGGACGTCCTGCGCTGGATGCAGTGAAAAAGGGATTGCCGCACGCGCCGGCCT
TGATCAAAAGAACCAATCGCCGTATTCCCGAACGCACATCCCATCGCGTTGCCGACCACGCGCAAGTGGT
TCGCGTGCTGGGTTTTTTCCAGTGCCACTCCCACCCAGCGCAAGCATTTGATGACGCCATGACGCAGTTC
GGGATGAGCGGAGGAGGATCCCCCATGGAGTTCCAGTACCTGCCAGATACAGACGATCGTCACCGGATTG
AGGAGAAACGTAAAAGGACATATGAGACCTTCAAGAGCATCATGAAGAAGAGTCCTTTCAGCGGACCCAC
CGACCCCCGGCCTCCACCTCGACGCATTGCTGTGCCTTCCCGCAGCTCAGCTTCTGTCCCCAAGCCAGCA
CCCCAGCCCTATCCCTTTACGTCATCCCTGAGCACCATCAACTATGATGAGTTTCCCACCATGGTGTTTC
CTTCTGGGCAGATCAGCCAGGCCTCGGCCTTGGCCCCGGCCCCTCCCCAAGTCCTGCCCCAGGCTCCAGC
CCCTGCCCCTGCTCCAGCCATGGTATCAGCTCTGGCCCAGGCCCCAGCCCCTGTCCCAGTCCTAGCCCCA
GGCCCTCCTCAGGCTGTGGCCCCACCTGCCCCCAAGCCCACCCAGGCTGGGGAAGGAACGCTGTCAGAGG
CCCTGCTGCAGCTGCAGTTTGATGATGAAGACCTGGGGGCCTTGCTTGGCAACAGCACAGACCCAGCTGT
GTTCACAGACCTGGCATCCGTCGATAACTCCGAGTTTCAGCAGCTGCTGAACCAGGGCATACCTGTGGCC
CCCCACACAACTGAGCCCATGCTGATGGAGTACCCTGAGGCTATAACTCGCCTAGTGACAGGGGCCCAGA
GGCCCCCCGACCCAGCTCCTGCTCCACTGGGGGCCCCGGGGCTCCCCAATGGCCTCCTTTCAGGAGATGA
AGACTTCTCCTCCATTGCGGACATGGACTTCTCAGCCCTGCTGAGTCAGATCAGCTCTTAATTAATTGTT
TATTGCAGCTTATAATGGTTACAAATAAAGCAATAGCATCACAAATTTCACAAATAAAGCATTTTTTTCA
CTGCATTCTAGTTGTGGTTTGTCCAAACTCATCAATGTATCTTATGAATTCCGATTAAGTCGACCCTGTG
GAATGTGTGTCAGTTAGGGTGTGGAAAGTCCCCAGGCTCCCCAGCAGGCAGAAGTATGCAAAGCATGCAT
CTCAATTAGTCAGCAACCAGGTGTGGAAAGTCCCCAGGCTCCCCAGCAGGCAGAAGTATGCAAAGCATGC
ATCTCAATTAGTCAGCAACCATAGTCCCGCCCCTAACTCCGCCCATCCCGCCCCTAACTCCGCCCAGTTC
CGCCCATTCTCCGCCCCATGGCTGACTAATTTTTTTTATTTATGCAGAGGCCGAGGCCGCCTCGGCTTCT
GAGCTATTCCAGAAGTAGTGAGGAGGCTTTTTTGGAGGCCTAGGCTTTTGCAAAAAGCTTACCATGACCG
AGTACAAGCCCACGGTGCGCCTCGCCACCCGCGACGACGTCCCCAGGGCCGTACGCACCCTCGCCGCCGC
GTTCGCCGACTACCCCGCCACGCGCCACACCGTCGATCCGGACCGCCACATCGAGCGGGTCACCGAGCTG
CAAGAACTCTTCCTCACGCGCGTCGGGCTCGACATCGGCAAGGTGTGGGTCGCGGACGACGGCGCCGCGG
TGGCGGTCTGGACCACGCCGGAGAGCGTCGAAGCGGGGGCGGTGTTCGCCGAGATCGGCCCGCGCATGGC
CGAGTTGAGCGGTTCCCGGCTGGCCGCGCAGCAACAGATGGAAGGCCTCCTGGCGCCGCACCGGCCCAAG
GAGCCCGCGTGGTTCCTGGCCACCGTCGGCGTGTCGCCCGACCACCAGGGCAAGGGTCTGGGCAGCGCCG
TCGTGCTCCCCGGAGTGGAGGCGGCCGAGCGCGCCGGGGTGCCCGCCTTCCTGGAGACCTCCGCGCCCCG
CAACCTCCCCTTCTACGAGCGGCTCGGCTTCACCGTCACCGCCGACGTCGAGTGCCCGAAGGACCGCGCG
ACCTGGTGCATGACCCGCAAGCCCGGTGCCTGACGCCCGCCCCACGACCCGCAGCGCCCGACCGAAAGGA
GCGCACGACCCCATGCATCGCGAAGGTAAGCCTATCCCTAACCCTCTCCTCGGTCTCGATTCTACGCGTA
CCGGTCATCATCACCATCACCATTGAGTTTAAACCCGCTGATCAGCCTCGACTGTGCCTTCTAGTTGCCA
GCCATCTGTTGTTTGCCCCTCCCCCGTGCCTTCCTTGACCCTGGAAGGTGCCACTCCCACTGTCCTTTCC
TAATAAAATGAGGAAATTGCATCGCATTGTCTGAGTAGGTGTCATTCTATTCTGGGGGGTGGGGTGGGGC
AGGACAGCAAGGGGGAGGATTGGGAAGACAATAGCAGGCATGCTGGGGATGCGGTGGGCTCCATGGCTTC
TGAGGCGGAAAGAACCAGCTGGGGCTCGATACCGTCGACCTCTAGCTAGAGCTTGGCGTAATCATGGTCA
TAGCTGTTTCCTGTGTGAAATTGTTATCCGCTCACAATTCCACACAACATACGAGCCGGAAGCATAAAGT
GTAAAGCCTAGGGTGCCTAATGAGTGAGCTAACTCACATTAATTGCGTTGCGCTCACTGCCCGCTTTCCA
GTCGGGAAACCTGTCGTGCCAGCTGCATTAATGAATCGGCCAACGCGCGGGGAGAGGCGGTTTGCGTATT
GGGCGCTCTTCCGCTTCCTCGCTCACTGACTCGCTGCGCTCGGTCGTTCGGCTGCGGCGAGCGGTATCAG
CTCACTCAAAGGCGGTAATACGGTTATCCACAGAATCAGGGGATAACGCAGGAAAGAACATGTGAGCAAA
AGGCCAGCAAAAGGCCAGGAACCGTAAAAAGGCCGCGTTGCTGGCGTTTTTCCATAGGCTCCGCCCCCCT
GACGAGCATCACAAAAATCGACGCTCAAGTCAGAGGTGGCGAAACCCGACAGGACTATAAAGATACCAGG
CGTTTCCCCCTGGAAGCTCCCTCGTGCGCTCTCCTGTTCCGACCCTGCCGCTTACCGGATACCTGTCCGC
CTTTCTCCCTTCGGGAAGCGTGGCGCTTTCTCAATGCTCACGCTGTAGGTATCTCAGTTCGGTGTAGGTC
GTTCGCTCCAAGCTGGGCTGTGTGCACGAACCCCCCGTTCAGCCCGACCGCTGCGCCTTATCCGGTAACT
ATCGTCTTGAGTCCAACCCGGTAAGACACGACTTATCGCCACTGGCAGCAGCCACTGGTAACAGGATTAG
CAGAGCGAGGTATGTAGGCGGTGCTACAGAGTTCTTGAAGTGGTGGCCTAACTACGGCTACACTAGAAGG
ACAGTATTTGGTATCTGCGCTCTGCTGAAGCCAGTTACCTTCGGAAAAAGAGTTGGTAGCTCTTGATCCG
GCAAACAAACCACCGCTGGTAGCGGTGGTTTTTTTGTTTGCAAGCAGCAGATTACGCGCAGAAAAAAAGG
ATCTCAAGAAGATCCTTTGATCTTTTCTACGGGGTCTGACGCTCAGTGGAACGAAAACTCACGTTAAGGG
ATTTTGGTCATGAGATTATCAAAAAGGATCTTCACCTAGATCCTTTTAAATTAAAAATGAAGTTTTAAAT
CAATCTAAAGTATATATGAGTAAACTTGGTCTGACAGTTACCAATGCTTAATCAGTGAGGCACCTATCTC
AGCGATCTGTCTATTTCGTTCATCCATAGTTGCCTGACTCCCCGTCGTGTAGATAACTACGATACGGGAG
GGCTTACCATCTGGCCCCAGTGCTGCAATGATACCGCGAGACCCACGCTCACCGGCTCCAGATTTATCAG
CAATAAACCAGCCAGCCGGAAGGGCCGAGCGCAGAAGTGGTCCTGCAACTTTATCCGCCTCCATCCAGTC
TATTAATTGTTGCCGGGAAGCTAGAGTAAGTAGTTCGCCAGTTAATAGTT
Features (pLannotate 1.2.2; 19 found; start..end, strand, type, name):
    569..673     -  promoter       AmpR promoter: bla
    744..788     -  misc_feature   bom (fragment): basis of mobility region from pBR322
    927..2105    +  promoter       EF-1α promoter: strong constitutive promoter for human elongation factor EF-1α
   2170..2670    +  CDS            avrXa10 (fragment): AVX10_XANOO - Experimental evidence at protein level: Swiss-Prot protein existence level 1. Avirulence protein. Induces the hypersensitive response (HR)in rice plants carrying the resistance gene Xa10. Activity depends on the presence of the core repeat domains; replacement with repeat domains from other proteins (AvrBs3 of X.euvesicatoria (AC P14727) or AvrXa7 of this organism) does not elicit the HR. Probably acts as a transcription factor in its host plant (rice) to induce plant resistance or disease. From Xanthomonas oryzae pv. oryzae.
   2665..2949    +  CDS            avrBs3 (fragment): AVRB3_XANEU - Experimental evidence at protein level: Swiss-Prot protein existence level 1. Avirulence protein. Acts as a transcription factor in C.annuum plants. In susceptible plants lacking the Bs3 resistance gene induces expression of a number of genes, including genes homologous to a family of auxin-induced genes, alpha-expansin genes, pectate lyase, anthocyanidin glucoside rhamnosyl transferase and at least one transcription factor, UPA20. Their expression leads to plant hypertrophy in mesophyll cells, probably mainly mediated by UPA20 (PubMed:17962565). In resistant plants induces the h
   3397..3767    +  CDS            RelA (p65) AD (fragment): transcriptional activation domain of human RelA, also known as p65 (O'Shea and Perkins, 2008)
   3776..3894    +  polyA_signal   SV40 poly(A) signal: SV40 polyadenylation signal
   3925..4254    +  promoter       SV40 promoter: SV40 enhancer and early promoter
   4264..4863    +  CDS            PuroR: puromycin N-acetyltransferase; pac from Streptomyces; confers resistance to puromycin
   4925..4966    +  CDS            V5 tag: epitope tag from simian virus 5
   5022..5229    +  polyA_signal   bGH poly(A) signal: bovine growth hormone polyadenylation signal
   5250..5271    +  promoter       SV40 promoter (fragment): SV40 enhancer and early promoter
   5276..5292    +  misc_feature   MCS (fragment): pBluescript multiple cloning site
   5341..5357    -  protein_bind   lac operator: The lac repressor binds to the lac operator to inhibit transcription in E. coli. This inhibition can be relieved by adding lactose or isopropyl-β-D-thiogalactopyranoside (IPTG). lac repressor encoded by lacI
   5365..5395    -  promoter       lac promoter: promoter for the E. coli lac operon
   5410..5431    -  protein_bind   CAP binding site: CAP binding activates transcription in the presence of cAMP. E. coli catabolite activator protein
   5444..5536    -  CDS            lacI (fragment): lac repressor; lacI; The lac repressor binds to the lac operator to inhibit transcription in E. coli. This inhibition can be relieved by adding lactose or isopropyl-β-D-thiogalactopyranoside (IPTG).
   5719..6307    -  rep_origin     ori: high-copy-number ColE1/pMB1/pBR322/pUC origin of replication
   6478..568     -  CDS            AmpR (across the origin): β-lactamase; bla; confers resistance to ampicillin, carbenicillin, and related antibiotics
