[The description below was written by a language model from this plasmid's Addgene catalogue record and pLannotate feature annotations shown in this document.]
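Description:
MLM2585 is a mammalian expression plasmid that serves as a receiving backbone for building TALE transcriptional activators carrying the NF-κB p65 activation domain. The parent backbone is recorded only as unknown and made in the depositing lab. The 6,770 bp plasmid is propagated in E. coli through a high-copy ColE1/pUC-type origin and selected with ampicillin via the bla gene and its promoter. Remnants of lac regulatory sequence and a pBR322 bom fragment are also annotated but appear to be vector carry-over.

The main cassette is driven by the strong constitutive human EF-1α promoter. According to the depositor's map, the open reading frame begins with a start codon and a nuclear localization signal. It continues through the TALE N-terminal region, the C-terminal half repeat ("0.5 domain") and the TALE C-terminal region, ends in p65, and is terminated by an SV40 polyadenylation signal. The automated annotation agrees with this layout, matching the TALE-derived segments to Xanthomonas effector proteins (avrXa10- and avrBs3-like fragments) and the downstream segment to the RelA/p65 activation domain. In this version the half repeat carries the NN repeat-variable diresidue, which specifies G as the last base of the target site, implying that it belongs to a set of backbones differing in that residue. No full repeat array is listed, so a custom array would presumably be inserted between the N-terminal region and the half repeat, although the cloning method is not recorded. A second cassette places a puromycin resistance gene under the SV40 early promoter, followed by an annotated V5 tag and a bGH polyadenylation signal, which would allow selection of transfected mammalian cells. The associated publication used such TALE activators to upregulate endogenous human genes.
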