Addgene plasmid #43890: MLM2585
Purpose: Activation Domain: NF-kB; RVD of C-terminal 0.5 TALE repeat: NN (binds G)
Depositing lab: Keith Joung. Depositing organization: Massachusetts General Hospital. Publication: Robust, synergistic regulation of human gene expression using TALE activators. Maeder ML, Linder SJ, Reyon D, Angstman JF, Fu Y, Sander JD, Joung JK. Nat Methods. 2013 Feb 10. doi: 10.1038/nmeth.2366. PubMed 23396285.
Backbone
  Vector backbone: unknown
  Backbone manufacturer: Joung lab
  Vector type: TALE Transcriptional Activator Expression Vector
Growth in bacteria
  Bacterial resistance: Ampicillin, 100 μg/mL
  Growth temperature: 37°C
  Growth strain: XL1 Blue
  Copy number: Unknown
Gene/Insert
  Gene/Insert name: TALE-activator p65 backbone (alt name: RVD of C-terminal 0.5 TALE repeat: NN (binds G))
  Promoter: EF1alpha
  Cloning method: Unknown
  Sequencing primers: 5′ OMM718 (5’-ATGACGCAGTTCGGGATGAG-3’); 3′ OSQT38 (5’-TTCGGGAATACGGCGATTG-3’)
Terms and licenses: Academic/Nonprofit Terms; Industry Terms: Not Available to Industry
Depositor comments: Location of plasmid features: EF1a = 922-2106 start codon = 2119-2121 NLS = 2122-2165 N-term = 2166-2577 0.5 domain = 2592-2658 C-term = 2665-2949 p65 = 2959-3768 pA = 3775-3894
How to cite: MLM2585 was a gift from Keith Joung (Addgene plasmid # 43890 ; http://n2t.net/addgene:43890 ; RRID:Addgene_43890)
