>Addgene plasmid #43890 | MLM2585 | addgene partial sequence | sequence record 60209 | EF1a-F 5'-TCAAGCCTCAGACAGTGGTTC-3'
GGTGTCGTGAAGCGGCCGCCACCATGGCCCCCAAGAAGAAGAGGAAGGTGGGCATTCACCGCGGGGTACC
TATGGTGGACTTGAGGACACTCGGTTATTCGCAACAGCAACAGGAGAAAATCAAGCCTAAGGTCAGGAGC
ACCGTCGCGCAACACCACGAGGCGCTTGTGGGGCATGGCTTCACTCATGCGCATATTGTCGCGCTTTCAC
AGCACCCTGCGGCGCTTGGGACGGTGGCTGTCAAATACCAAGATATGATTGCGGCCCTGCCCGAAGCCAC
GCACGAGGCAATTGTAGGGGTCGGTAAACAGTGGTCGGGAGCGCGAGCACTTGAGGCGCTGCTGACTGTG
GCGGGTGAGCTTAGGGGGCCTCCGCTCCAGCTCGACACCGGGCAGCTGCTGAAGATCGCGAAGAGAGGGG
GAGTAACAGCGGTAGAGGCAGTGCACGCCTGGCGCAATGCGCTCACCGGGGCCCCCTTGAACAGAGACGA
TCTAGAGCTAGACGTCTCGCTGACACCCGAACAGGTGGTCGCCATTGCTAATAATAACGGAGGACGGCCA
GCCTTGGAGAGCATTGTGGCCCAGCTGTCCAGGCCGGACCCTGCCCTGGCCGCGTTAACCAACGACCACC
TCGTCGCCTTGGCCTGCCTCGGCGGACGTCCTGCGCTGGATGCAGTGAAAAAGGGATTGCCGCACGCGCC
GGCCTTGATCAAAAGAACCAATCGCCGTATTCCCGAACGCACATCCCATCGCGTTGCCGACCACGCGCAA
GTGGTTCGCGTGCTGGGTTTTTTCCAGTGCCACTCCCACCCAGCGCAAGCATTTGATGACG
