>Addgene plasmid #43890 | MLM2585 | addgene partial sequence | sequence record 60231 | pBabe3 5'-ACCCTAACTGACACACATTCC-3'
ATAAGATACATTGATGAGTTTGGACAAACCACAACTAGAATGCAGTGAAAAAAATGCTTTATTTGTGAAA
TTTGTGATGCTATTGCTTTATTTGTAACCATTATAAGCTGCAATAAACAATTAATTAAGAGCTGATCTGA
CTCAGCAGGGCTGAGAAGTCCATGTCCGCAATGGAGGAGAAGTCTTCATCTCCTGAAAGGAGGCCATTGG
GGAGCCCCGGGGCCCCCAGTGGAGCAGGAGCTGGGTCGGGGGGCCTCTGGGCCCCTGTCACTAGGCGAGT
TATAGCCTCAGGGTACTCCATCAGCATGGGCTCAGTTGTGTGGGGGGCCACAGGTATGCCCTGGTTCAGC
AGCTGCTGAAACTCGGAGTTATCGACGGATGCCAGGTCTGTGAACACAGCTGGGTCTGTGCTGTTGCCAA
GCAAGGCCCCCAGGTCTTCATCATCAAACTGCAGCTGCAGCAGGGCCTCTGACAGCGTTCCTTCCCCAGC
CTGGGTGGGCTTGGGGGCAGGTGGGGCCACAGCCTGAGGAGGGCCTGGGGCTAGGACTGGGACAGGGGCT
GGGGCCTGGGCCAGAGCTGATACCATGGCTGGAGCAGGGGCAGGGGCTGGAGCCTGGGGCAGGACTTGGG
GAGGGGCCGGGGCCAAGGCCGAGGCCTGGCTGATCTGCCCAGAAGGAAACACCATGGTGGGAAACTCATC
ATAGTTGATGGTGCTCAGGGATGACGTAAAGGGATAGGGCTGGGGTGCTGGCTTGGGGACAGAAGCTGAG
CTGCGGGAAGGCACAGCAATGC
